>Addgene plasmid #25470 | UBC46 | depositor partial sequence | sequence record 11874 | Author sequence
[441 nt withheld, positions 1-441]
TAG
