>Addgene plasmid #25470 | UBC46 | addgene partial sequence | sequence record 31450 | 25470 with T7
TTCCCTCTGAATATTTTGTTTACTTTAAGAAGGAGATATACCATGGGCAGCAGCCATCATCATCATCATC
ACAGCAGCGGCCTGGTTCCGCGTGGTAGT
[441 nt withheld, positions 100-540]
TAGTGATGACGAAGCTTGCGGCCGCACTCGAGCACCACCACCACCACCACTGAGATCCGGCTGCTAACAA
AGCCCGAAAGGAAGCTGAGTTGGCTGCTGCCACCGCTGAGCAATAACTAGCATAACCCCTTGGGGCCTCT
AAACGGGTCTTGAGGGGTTTTTTGCTGAAAGGAGGAACTATATCCGGATTGGCGAATGGG
[124 nt withheld, positions 741-864]
C
[40 nt withheld, positions 866-905]
A
