[The description below was written by a language model from this plasmid's Addgene catalogue record.]
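Description:
UBC46 is a bacterial expression plasmid built on pET28a-LIC, a ligation-independent-cloning derivative of pET28a from a structural genomics programme. It confers kanamycin resistance and is listed as low copy. The record gives the empty backbone as 7328 bp and notes that the plasmid is propagated in a standard cloning strain. No feature table accompanies the entry, so the promoter and origin are not explicitly annotated. The T7 and T7-terminator sequencing primers are consistent with the usual pET arrangement, in which the insert lies between a T7 promoter and T7 terminator and is expressed in a host that supplies T7 RNA polymerase.

The insert is a 444 bp fragment of human UBE2E2 (also called UBCH8), which encodes the ubiquitin-conjugating enzyme E2 E2. It carries a His tag at the N terminus, the kind of tag used for immobilised metal affinity purification. The insert name, ubc46.055.201, suggests a truncated construct, possibly spanning residues 55 to 201, although the record does not define this notation. This fits the insert length and the depositor's caution that the clone may not contain the full open reading frame. Whether a protease cleavage site lies between the tag and the protein is not stated.

The stated purpose is production of recombinant protein in bacteria for structure determination, and the depositor links the construct to a deposited crystal structure of the enzyme. It therefore suits work that needs purified UBE2E2 protein, such as crystallography or in vitro biochemical and ubiquitination studies. Distribution is restricted to academic and nonprofit users.
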