Addgene plasmid #25470: UBC46
Purpose: Bacterial expression for structure determination; may not be full ORF
Depositing lab: Cheryl Arrowsmith.
Backbone
  Vector backbone: pET28a-LIC
  Backbone manufacturer: SGC
  Backbone size w/o insert (bp): 7328
  Vector type: Bacterial Expression
Growth in bacteria
  Bacterial resistance: Kanamycin, 50 μg/mL
  Growth temperature: 37°C
  Growth strain: DH5alpha
  Copy number: Low Copy
Gene/Insert
  Gene/Insert name: ubc46.055.201 (alt names: PDB: 1Y6L; Ubiquitin Conjugating Enzyme E2E 2; UBE2E2, FLJ25157, UBCH8)
  Species: H. sapiens (human)
  Insert size (bp): 444
  Entrez Gene: UBE2E2 (a.k.a. UBCH8)
  Tag / fusion protein: His (N terminal on insert)
  Cloning method: Restriction Enzyme
  Sequencing primers: 5′ T7; 3′ T7-term
Terms and licenses: Academic/Nonprofit Terms; Industry Terms: Not Available to Industry
Depositor comments: PDB: 1Y6L http://www.thesgc.org/structures/1Y6L/
How to cite: UBC46 was a gift from Cheryl Arrowsmith (Addgene plasmid # 25470 ; http://n2t.net/addgene:25470 ; RRID:Addgene_25470)
